LOCUS       Exported 7714 bp ds-DNA circular SYN 23-SEP-2022
DEFINITION  lentiviral vector with Flag, HA tags.
ACCESSION   .
VERSION     .
KEYWORDS    pCDH-EF1-FHC
SOURCE      synthetic DNA construct
  ORGANISM  synthetic DNA construct
REFERENCE   1 (bases 1 to 7714)
  AUTHORS   Yousefzadeh MJ, Wyatt DW, Takata K, Mu Y, Hensley SC, Tomida J,
            Bylund GO, Doublie S, Johansson E, Ramsden DA, McBride KM, Wood RD
  TITLE     Mechanism of suppression of chromosomal instability by DNA
            polymerase POLQ.
  JOURNAL   PLoS Genet. 2014 Oct 2;10(10):e1004654. doi:
            10.1371/journal.pgen.1004654. eCollection 2014 Oct.
  PUBMED    25275444
REFERENCE   2 (bases 1 to 7714)
  AUTHORS   .
  TITLE     Direct Submission
  JOURNAL   Exported Sep 23, 2022 from SnapGene Server 1.1.58
            http://www.snapgene.com
FEATURES             Location/Qualifiers
     source          1..7714
                     /organism="synthetic DNA construct"
                     /mol_type="other DNA"
     primer_bind     144..161
                     /label=IRES reverse
                     /note="IRES internal ribosome entry site, reverse primer.
                     Also called pCDH-rev"
     CDS             complement(339..365)
                     /codon_start=1
                     /product="HA (human influenza hemagglutinin) epitope tag"
                     /label=HA
                     /translation="YPYDVPDYA"
     CDS             complement(381..404)
                     /codon_start=1
                     /product="FLAG(R) epitope tag, followed by an enterokinase
                     cleavage site"
                     /label=FLAG
                     /translation="DYKDDDDK"
     LTR             476..744
                     /label=5' LTR (truncated)
                     /note="truncated 5' long terminal repeat (LTR) from human
                     T-cell leukemia virus (HTLV) type 1"
     promoter        complement(757..968)
                     /label=EF-1-alpha core promoter
                     /note="core promoter for human elongation factor
                     EF-1-alpha"
     misc_feature    1011..1127
                     /label=cPPT/CTS
                     /note="central polypurine tract and central termination
                     sequence of HIV-1"
     CDS             complement(1394..1438)
                     /codon_start=1
                     /product="antigenic peptide corresponding to amino acids
                     655 to 669 of the HIV envelope protein gp41 (Lutje Hulsik
                     et al., 2013)"
                     /label=gp41 peptide
                     /note="recognized by the 2H10 single-chain llama nanobody"
                     /translation="KNEQELLELDKWASL"
     misc_feature    1623..1856
                     /label=RRE
                     /note="The Rev response element (RRE) of HIV-1 allows for
                     Rev-dependent mRNA export from the nucleus to the
                     cytoplasm."
     misc_feature    2349..2474
                     /label=HIV-1 Psi
                     /note="packaging signal of human immunodeficiency virus
                     type 1"
     LTR             2521..2701
                     /label=5' LTR (truncated)
                     /note="truncated 5' long terminal repeat (LTR) from HIV-1"
     promoter        complement(2702..2928)
                     /label=RSV promoter
                     /note="Rous sarcoma virus enhancer/promoter"
     primer_bind     complement(2943..2960)
                     /label=M13 Forward
                     /note="In lacZ gene. Also called M13-F20 or M13 (-21)
                     Forward"
     primer_bind     complement(2943..2959)
                     /label=M13 fwd
                     /note="common sequencing primer, one of multiple similar
                     variants"
     primer_bind     complement(2952..2974)
                     /label=M13/pUC Forward
                     /note="In lacZ gene"
     primer_bind     complement(3168..3187)
                     /label=pRS-marker
                     /note="pRS vectors, use to sequence yeast selectable
                     marker"
     primer_bind     3287..3309
                     /label=pGEX 3'
                     /note="pGEX vectors, reverse primer"
     primer_bind     complement(3347..3365)
                     /label=pBRforEco
                     /note="pBR322 vectors, upsteam of EcoRI site, forward
                     primer"
     promoter        3433..3537
                     /gene="bla"
                     /label=AmpR promoter
     CDS             3538..4398
                     /codon_start=1
                     /gene="bla"
                     /product="beta-lactamase"
                     /label=AmpR
                     /note="confers resistance to ampicillin, carbenicillin, and
                     related antibiotics"
                     /translation="MSIQHFRVALIPFFAAFCLPVFAHPETLVKVKDAEDQLGARVGYI
                     ELDLNSGKILESFRPEERFPMMSTFKVLLCGAVLSRIDAGQEQLGRRIHYSQNDLVEYS
                     PVTEKHLTDGMTVRELCSAAITMSDNTAANLLLTTIGGPKELTAFLHNMGDHVTRLDRW
                     EPELNEAIPNDERDTTMPVAMATTLRKLLTGELLTLASRQQLIDWMEADKVAGPLLRSA
                     LPAGWFIADKSGAGERGSRGIIAALGPDGKPSRIVVIYTTGSQATMDERNRQIAEIGAS
                     LIKHW"
     primer_bind     complement(3756..3775)
                     /label=Amp-R
                     /note="Ampicillin resistance gene, reverse primer"
     rep_origin      4569..5157
                     /direction=RIGHT
                     /label=ori
                     /note="high-copy-number ColE1/pMB1/pBR322/pUC origin of
                     replication"
     primer_bind     5058..5077
                     /label=pBR322ori-F
                     /note="pBR322 origin, forward primer"
     primer_bind     5311..5328
                     /label=L4440
                     /note="L4440 vector, forward primer"
     protein_bind    5445..5466
                     /label=CAP binding site
                     /bound_moiety="E. coli catabolite activator protein"
                     /note="CAP binding activates transcription in the presence
                     of cAMP."
     promoter        5481..5511
                     /label=lac promoter
                     /note="promoter for the E. coli lac operon"
     protein_bind    5519..5535
                     /label=lac operator
                     /bound_moiety="lac repressor encoded by lacI"
                     /note="The lac repressor binds to the lac operator to
                     inhibit transcription in E. coli. This inhibition can be
                     relieved by adding lactose or
                     isopropyl-beta-D-thiogalactopyranoside (IPTG)."
     primer_bind     5524..5546
                     /label=M13/pUC Reverse
                     /note="In lacZ gene"
     primer_bind     5543..5559
                     /label=M13 rev
                     /note="common sequencing primer, one of multiple similar
                     variants"
     primer_bind     5543..5559
                     /label=M13 Reverse
                     /note="In lacZ gene. Also called M13-rev"
     rep_origin      5592..5727
                     /label=SV40 ori
                     /note="SV40 origin of replication"
     primer_bind     complement(5646..5665)
                     /label=SV40pro-F
                     /note="SV40 promoter/origin, forward primer"
     polyA_signal    5767..5888
                     /label=SV40 poly(A) signal
                     /note="SV40 polyadenylation signal"
     primer_bind     complement(5778..5797)
                     /label=EBV-rev
                     /note="SV40 polyA terminator, reverse primer"
     primer_bind     5832..5851
                     /label=SV40pA-R
                     /note="SV40 polyA, reverse primer"
     LTR             5960..6193
                     /label=3' LTR (Delta-U3)
                     /note="self-inactivating 3' long terminal repeat (LTR) from
                     HIV-1"
     misc_feature    6267..6855
                     /label=WPRE
                     /note="woodchuck hepatitis virus posttranscriptional
                     regulatory element"
     CDS             6373..6384
                     /codon_start=1
                     /product="Factor Xa recognition and cleavage site"
                     /label=Factor Xa site
                     /translation="IEGR"
     primer_bind     6782..6802
                     /label=WPRE-R
                     /note="WPRE, reverse primer"
     CDS             complement(6862..7461)
                     /codon_start=1
                     /gene="pac from Streptomyces alboniger"
                     /product="puromycin N-acetyltransferase"
                     /label=PuroR
                     /note="confers resistance to puromycin"
                     /translation="MTEYKPTVRLATRDDVPRAVRTLAAAFADYPATRHTVDPDRHIER
                     VTELQELFLTRVGLDIGKVWVADDGAAVAVWTTPESVEAGAVFAEIGPRMAELSGSRLA
                     AQQQMEGLLAPHRPKEPAWFLATVGVSPDHQGKGLGSAVVLPGVEAAERAGVPAFLETS
                     APRNLPFYERLGFTVTADVEVPEGPRTWCMTRKPGA"
     primer_bind     complement(6945..6965)
                     /label=Puro-F
                     /note="Puromycin resistance gene, forward primer"
     primer_bind     7442..7461
                     /label=Puro-R
                     /note="Puromycin resistance gene, reverse primer. Also
                     called puro-variant-R"
     misc_feature    7470..328
                     /label=IRES
                     /note="internal ribosome entry site (IRES) of the
                     encephalomyocarditis virus (EMCV)"
     primer_bind     complement(7629..7648)
                     /label=IRES-F
                     /note="IRES internal ribosome entry site, forward primer"
ORIGIN
        1 atcttataca cgtggctttt ggccgcagag gcacctgtcg ccaggtgggg ggttccgctg
       61 cctgcaaagg gtcgctacag acgttgtttg tcttcaagaa gcttccagag gaactgcttc
      121 cttcacgaca ttcaacagac cttgcattcc tttggcgaga ggggaaagac ccctaggaat
      181 gctcgtcaag aagacagggc caggtttccg ggccctcaca ttgccaaaag acggcaatat
      241 ggtggaaaat aacatataga caaacgcaca ccggccttat tccaagcggc ttcggccagt
      301 aacgttangg gggggggagg gagaggggcg cggccctagg cgtagtcggg cacgtcgtag
      361 gggtatcctc cagcggccga cttgtcatcg tcgtccttgt agtctcctcc agcggccgcg
      421 gatccgattt aaattcgaat tcgctagctc tagagtaggc gccggtcaca gcttggatct
      481 gtaacggcgc agaacagaaa acgaaacaaa gacgtagagt tgagcaagca gggtcaggca
      541 aagcgtggag agccggctga gtctaggtag gctccaaggg agcgccggac aaaggcccgg
      601 tctcgacctg agctttaaac ttacctagac ggcggacgca gttcaggagg caccacaggc
      661 gggaggcggc agaacgcgac tcaaccggcg tggatggcgg cctcaggtag ggcggcgggc
      721 gcgtgaagga gagatgcgag cccctcgaag cttcagctgt gttctggcgg caaacccgtt
      781 gcgaaaaaga acgttcacgg cgactactgc acttatatac ggttctcccc caccctcggg
      841 aaaaaggcgg agccagtaca cgacatcact ttcccagttt accccgcgcc accttctcta
      901 ggcacccgtt caattgccga cccctccccc caacttctcg gggactgtgg gcgatgtgcg
      961 ctctgcccac tgacgggcac cggagcgatc gcagatccac tagtatcgat aaaattttga
     1021 attttgtaat ttgtttttgt aattctttag tttgtatgtc tgttgctatt atgtctacta
     1081 ttctttcccc tgcactgtac cccccaatcc ccccttttct tttaaaagtt aaccgatacc
     1141 gtcgagatcc gttcactaat cgaatggatc tgtctctgtc tctctctcca ccttcttctt
     1201 ctattccttc gggcctgtcg ggtcccctcg gggttgggag gtgggtctga aacgataatg
     1261 gtgaatatcc ctgcctaact ctattcacta tagaaagtac agcaaaaact attcttaaac
     1321 ctaccaagcc tcctactatc attatgaata attttatata ccacagccaa tttgttatgt
     1381 taaaccaatt ccacaaactt gcccatttat ctaattccaa taattcttgt tcattctttt
     1441 cttgctggtt ttgcgattct tcaattaagg agtgtattaa gcttgtgtaa ttgttaattt
     1501 ctctgtccca ctccatccag gtcgtgtgat tccaaatctg ttccagagat ttattactcc
     1561 aactagcatt ccaaggcaca gcagtggtgc aaatgagttt tccagagcaa ccccaaatcc
     1621 ccaggagctg ttgatccttt aggtatcttt ccacagccag gattcttgcc tggagctgct
     1681 tgatgcccca gactgtgagt tgcaacagat gctgttgcgc ctcaatagcc ctcagcaaat
     1741 tgttctgctg ctgcactata ccagacaata attgtctggc ctgtaccgtc agcgtcattg
     1801 acgctgcgcc catagtgctt cctgctgctc ccaagaaccc aaggaacaaa gctcctattc
     1861 ccactgctct tttttctctc tgcaccactc ttctctttgc cttggtgggt gctactccta
     1921 atggttcaat ttttactact ttatatttat ataattcact tctccaattg tccctcatat
     1981 ctcctcctcc aggtctgaag atcagtggcc gcttgctgtg cggtggtctt acttttgttt
     2041 tgctcttcct ctatcttgtc taaagcttcc ttggtgtctt ttatctctat cctttgatgc
     2101 acacaataga gggttgctac tgtattatat aatgatctaa gttcttctga tcctgtctga
     2161 agggatggtt gtagctgtcc cagtatttgt ctacagcctt ctgatgtttc taacaggcca
     2221 ggattaactg cgaatcgttc tagctccctg cttgcccata ctatatgttt taatttatat
     2281 tttttctttc cccctggcct taaccgaatt ttttcccatc gcgatctaat tctcccccgc
     2341 ttaatactga cgctctcgca cccatctctc tccttctagc ctccgctagt caaaattttt
     2401 ggcgtactca ccagtcgccg cccctcgcct cttgccgtgc gcgcttcagc aagccgagtc
     2461 ctgcgtcgag agagctcctc tggtttccct ttcgctttca agtccctgtt cgggcgccac
     2521 tgctagagat tttccacact gactaaaagg gtctgaggga tctctagtta ccagagtcac
     2581 acaacagacg ggcacacact acttgaagca ctcaaggcaa gctttattga ggcttaagca
     2641 gtgggttccc tagttagcca gagagctccc aggctcagat ctggtctaac cagagagacc
     2701 cgtttatgta tcgagctagg cacttaaata caatatctct gcaatgcggc aattcagtgg
     2761 ttcgtccaat ccatgtcaga cccgtctgtt gccttcctaa taaggcacga tcgtaccacc
     2821 ttacttccac caatcggcat gcacggtgct ttttctctcc ttgtaaggca tgttgctaac
     2881 tcatcgttac catgttgcaa gactacaaga gtattgcata agactacacg cgtcagcttg
     2941 gcactggccg tcgttttaca acgtcgtgac tgggaaaacc ctggcgttac ccaacttaat
     3001 cgccttgcag cacatccccc tttcgccagc tggcgtaata gcgaagaggc ccgcaccgat
     3061 cgcccttccc aacagttgcg cagcctgaat ggcgaatggc gcctgatgcg gtattttctc
     3121 cttacgcatc tgtgcggtat ttcacaccgc atatggtgca ctctcagtac aatctgctct
     3181 gatgccgcat agttaagcca gccccgacac ccgccaacac ccgctgacgc gccctgacgg
     3241 gcttgtctgc tcccggcatc cgcttacaga caagctgtga ccgtctccgg gagctgcatg
     3301 tgtcagaggt tttcaccgtc atcaccgaaa cgcgcgagac gaaagggcct cgtgatacgc
     3361 ctatttttat aggttaatgt catgataata atggtttctt agacgtcagg tggcactttt
     3421 cggggaaatg tgcgcggaac ccctatttgt ttatttttct aaatacattc aaatatgtat
     3481 ccgctcatga gacaataacc ctgataaatg cttcaataat attgaaaaag gaagagtatg
     3541 agtattcaac atttccgtgt cgcccttatt cccttttttg cggcattttg ccttcctgtt
     3601 tttgctcacc cagaaacgct ggtgaaagta aaagatgctg aagatcagtt gggtgcacga
     3661 gtgggttaca tcgaactgga tctcaacagc ggtaagatcc ttgagagttt tcgccccgaa
     3721 gaacgttttc caatgatgag cacttttaaa gttctgctat gtggcgcggt attatcccgt
     3781 attgacgccg ggcaagagca actcggtcgc cgcatacact attctcagaa tgacttggtt
     3841 gagtactcac cagtcacaga aaagcatctt acggatggca tgacagtaag agaattatgc
     3901 agtgctgcca taaccatgag tgataacact gcggccaact tacttctgac aacgatcgga
     3961 ggaccgaagg agctaaccgc ttttttgcac aacatggggg atcatgtaac tcgccttgat
     4021 cgttgggaac cggagctgaa tgaagccata ccaaacgacg agcgtgacac cacgatgcct
     4081 gtagcaatgg caacaacgtt gcgcaaacta ttaactggcg aactacttac tctagcttcc
     4141 cggcaacaat taatagactg gatggaggcg gataaagttg caggaccact tctgcgctcg
     4201 gcccttccgg ctggctggtt tattgctgat aaatctggag ccggtgagcg tgggtctcgc
     4261 ggtatcattg cagcactggg gccagatggt aagccctccc gtatcgtagt tatctacacg
     4321 acggggagtc aggcaactat ggatgaacga aatagacaga tcgctgagat aggtgcctca
     4381 ctgattaagc attggtaact gtcagaccaa gtttactcat atatacttta gattgattta
     4441 aaacttcatt tttaatttaa aaggatctag gtgaagatcc tttttgataa tctcatgacc
     4501 aaaatccctt aacgtgagtt ttcgttccac tgagcgtcag accccgtaga aaagatcaaa
     4561 ggatcttctt gagatccttt ttttctgcgc gtaatctgct gcttgcaaac aaaaaaacca
     4621 ccgctaccag cggtggtttg tttgccggat caagagctac caactctttt tccgaaggta
     4681 actggcttca gcagagcgca gataccaaat actgttcttc tagtgtagcc gtagttaggc
     4741 caccacttca agaactctgt agcaccgcct acatacctcg ctctgctaat cctgttacca
     4801 gtggctgctg ccagtggcga taagtcgtgt cttaccgggt tggactcaag acgatagtta
     4861 ccggataagg cgcagcggtc gggctgaacg gggggttcgt gcacacagcc cagcttggag
     4921 cgaacgacct acaccgaact gagataccta cagcgtgagc tatgagaaag cgccacgctt
     4981 cccgaaggga gaaaggcgga caggtatccg gtaagcggca gggtcggaac aggagagcgc
     5041 acgagggagc ttccaggggg aaacgcctgg tatctttata gtcctgtcgg gtttcgccac
     5101 ctctgacttg agcgtcgatt tttgtgatgc tcgtcagggg ggcggagcct atggaaaaac
     5161 gccagcaacg cggccttttt acggttcctg gccttttgct ggccttttgc tcacatgttc
     5221 tttcctgcgt tatcccctga ttctgtggat aaccgtatta ccgcctttga gtgagctgat
     5281 accgctcgcc gcagccgaac gaccgagcgc agcgagtcag tgagcgagga agcggaagag
     5341 cgcccaatac gcaaaccgcc tctccccgcg cgttggccga ttcattaatg cagctggcac
     5401 gacaggtttc ccgactggaa agcgggcagt gagcgcaacg caattaatgt gagttagctc
     5461 actcattagg caccccaggc tttacacttt atgcttccgg ctcgtatgtt gtgtggaatt
     5521 gtgagcggat aacaatttca cacaggaaac agctatgaca tgattacgaa tttggtctct
     5581 gcaaaagtct aggcctccaa aaaagcctcc tcactacttc tggaatagct cagaggccga
     5641 ggcggcctcg gcctctgcat aaataaaaaa aattagtcag ccatggggcg gagaatgggc
     5701 ggaactgggc ggagttaggg gcgggatggg cggagttagg ggcgggatag ctagagccag
     5761 acatgataag atacattgat gagtttggac aaaccacaac tagaatgcag tgaaaaaaat
     5821 gctttatttg tgaaatttgt gatgctattg ctttatttgt aaccattata agctgcaata
     5881 aacaagttcc tctcactctc tgatattcat ttctttgcaa gttataaata ctgaataata
     5941 agatgacatg aactactact gctagagatt ttccacactg actaaaaggg tctgagggat
     6001 ctctagttac cagagtcaca caacagacgg gcacacacta cttgaagcac tcaaggcaag
     6061 ctttattgag gcttaagcag tgggttccct agttagccag agagctccca ggctcagatc
     6121 tggtctaacc agagagaccc agtacaagca aaaagcagat cttatcttcg ttgggagtga
     6181 attagccctt ccagtccccc cttttctttt aaaaagtggc taagatctac agctgccttg
     6241 taagtcattg gtcttaaagg taccaggcgg ggaggcggcc caaagggaga tccgactcgt
     6301 ctgagggcga aggcgaagac gcggaagagg ccgcagagcc ggcagcaggc cgcgggaagg
     6361 aaggtccgct ggattgaggg ccgaagggac gtagcagaag gacgtcccgc gcagaatcca
     6421 ggtggcaaca caggcgagca gccaaggaaa ggacgatgat ttccccgaca acaccacgga
     6481 attgtcagtg cccaacagcc gagcccctgt ccagcagcgg gcaaggcagg cggcgatgag
     6541 ttccgccgtg gcaataggga gggggaaagc gaaagtcccg gaaaggagct gacaggtggt
     6601 ggcaatgccc caaccagtgg gggttgcgtc agcaaacaca gtgcacacca cgccacgttg
     6661 cctgacaacg ggccacaact cctcataaag agacagcaac caggatttat acaaggagga
     6721 gaaaatgaaa gccatacggg aagcaatagc atgatacaaa ggcattaaag cagcgtatcc
     6781 acatagcgta aaaggagcaa catagttaag aataccagtc aatctttcac aaattttgta
     6841 atccagaggt tgattgtcga cctaggcacc gggcttgcgg gtcatgcacc aggtgcgcgg
     6901 tccttcgggc acctcgacgt cggcggtgac ggtgaagccg agccgctcgt agaaggggag
     6961 gttgcggggc gcggaggtct ccaggaaggc gggcaccccg gcgcgctcgg ccgcctccac
     7021 tccggggagc acgacggcgc tgcccagacc cttgccctgg tggtcgggcg agacgccgac
     7081 ggtggccagg aaccacgcgg gctccttggg ccggtgcggc gccaggaggc cttccatctg
     7141 ttgctgcgcg gccagccggg aaccgctcaa ctcggccatg cgcgggccga tctcggcgaa
     7201 caccgccccc gcttcgacgc tctccggcgt ggtccagacc gccaccgcgg cgccgtcgtc
     7261 cgcgacccac accttgccga tgtcgagccc gacgcgcgtg aggaagagtt cttgcagctc
     7321 ggtgacccgc tcgatgtggc ggtccggatc gacggtgtgg cgcgtggcgg ggtagtcggc
     7381 gaacgcggcg gcgagggtgc gtacggccct ggggacgtcg tcgcgggtgg cgaggcgcac
     7441 cgtgggcttg tactcggtca ttccggaggt attatcgtgt ttttcaaagg aaaaccacgt
     7501 ccccgtggtt cggggggcct agacgttttt ttaacctcga ctaaacacat gtaaagcatg
     7561 tgcaccgagg ccccagatca gatcccatac aatggggtac cttctgggca tccttcagcc
     7621 ccttgttgaa tacgcttgag gagagccatt tgactctttc cacaactatc caactcacaa
     7681 cgtggcactg gggttgtgcc gcctttgcag gtgt
//
