[The description below was written by a language model from this plasmid's Addgene catalogue record and the feature table of its GenBank file.]
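Description:
pCDH-EF1-FHC is an empty lentiviral mammalian expression backbone of about 7.7 kb, derived from the System Biosciences vector pCDH-CMV-MCS-EF1-Puro by adding FLAG and HA epitope tags. It is propagated in E. coli through a high-copy ColE1/pUC-type origin with ampicillin resistance (bla). The recorded host strain, Stbl3, is a recombination-deficient strain commonly used to keep LTR-containing plasmids stable.

The viral portion is a third-generation, self-inactivating HIV-1 design. A chimeric RSV promoter/truncated 5' LTR drives genomic RNA production in packaging cells. It is followed by the Psi packaging signal, the Rev response element for Rev-dependent nuclear export, and the cPPT/CTS, which aids nuclear import of the reverse-transcribed genome. At the other end are a WPRE to enhance transcript expression and a U3-deleted 3' LTR, with an SV40 poly(A) signal and SV40 origin beyond it.

Although the catalogue names a CMV-containing parent, the annotated map shows no CMV promoter. Instead there is a single expression unit, drawn on the reverse strand, driven by an EF-1-alpha core promoter joined to an HTLV-1 LTR fragment (a composite EF1 promoter). This leads into a cloning region followed by the FLAG and HA tags, then an EMCV IRES and the puromycin N-acetyltransferase gene. A gene inserted by restriction cloning would therefore be expressed with C-terminal FLAG-HA tags. It would share a bicistronic transcript with the puromycin marker, so drug selection of transduced cells is tied to expression of the tagged protein.

The vector suits stable expression of tagged proteins for detection or tandem affinity purification. No insert is present in this record.
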