Addgene plasmid #64874: pCDH-EF1-FHC
Purpose: (Empty Backbone) lentiviral vector with Flag, HA tags
Depositing lab: Richard Wood. Depositing organization: University of Texas MD Anderson Cancer Center. Publication: Mechanism of suppression of chromosomal instability by DNA polymerase POLQ. Yousefzadeh MJ, Wyatt DW, Takata K, Mu Y, Hensley SC, Tomida J, Bylund GO, Doublie S, Johansson E, Ramsden DA, McBride KM, Wood RD. PLoS Genet. 2014 Oct 2;10(10):e1004654. doi: 10.1371/journal.pgen.1004654. eCollection 2014 Oct. PGENETICS-D-14-01461 PubMed 25275444.
Backbone
  Vector backbone: pCDH-CMV-MCS-EF1-Puro
  Backbone manufacturer: System Biosciences
  Modifications to backbone: Addition of FLAG and HA tags
  Vector type: Mammalian Expression, Lentiviral
  Selectable markers: Puromycin
  Tag / fusion protein: Flag (C terminal on backbone); HA (C terminal on backbone)
Growth in bacteria
  Bacterial resistance: Ampicillin, 100 μg/mL
  Growth temperature: 37°C
  Growth strain: Stbl3
  Copy number: Unknown
Gene/Insert
  Cloning method: Restriction Enzyme
  Sequencing primers: 5′ EF1a-F_alt (gccgtgaacgttctttttc); 3′ IRES-R (CCTCACATTGCCAAAAGACG)
Terms and licenses: Academic/Nonprofit Terms; Industry Terms: Not Available to Industry
How to cite: pCDH-EF1-FHC was a gift from Richard Wood (Addgene plasmid # 64874 ; http://n2t.net/addgene:64874 ; RRID:Addgene_64874)
