>Addgene plasmid #64874 | pCDH-EF1-FHC | addgene partial sequence | sequence record 111710 | WPRE-R 5'-CATAGCGTAAAAGGAGCAACA-3'
AATTTTGTAATCCAGAGGTTGATTGTCGACCTAGGCACCGGGCTTGCGGGTCATGCACCAGGTGCGCGGT
CCTTCGGGCACCTCGACGTCGGCGGTGACGGTGAAGCCGAGCCGCTCGTAGAAGGGGAGGTTGCGGGGCG
CGGAGGTCTCCAGGAAGGCGGGCACCCCGGCGCGCTCGGCCGCCTCCACTCCGGGGAGCACGACGGCGCT
GCCCAGACCCTTGCCCTGGTGGTCGGGCGAGACGCCGACGGTGGCCAGGAACCACGCGGGCTCCTTGGGC
CGGTGCGGCGCCAGGAGGCCTTCCATCTGTTGCTGCGCGGCCAGCCGGGAACCGCTCAACTCGGCCATGC
GCGGGCCGATCTCGGCGAACACCGCCCCC
