>Addgene plasmid #64874 | pCDH-EF1-FHC | addgene partial sequence | sequence record 114704 | pCDF1-Rev 5'-CTCGAAGCTTCAGCTGTGTT-3'
ACGGCGACTACTGCACTTATATACGGTTCTCCCCCACCCTCGGGAAAAAGGCGGAGCCAGTACACGACAT
CACTTTCCCAGTTTACCCCGCGCCACCTTCTCTAGGCACCCGTTCAATTGCCGACCCCTCCCCCCAACTT
CTCGGGGACTGTGGGCGATGTGCGCTCTGCCCACTGACGGGCACCGGAGCGATCGCAGATCCACTAGTAT
CGATAAAATTTTGAATTTTGTAATTTGTTTTTGTAATTCTTTAGTTTGTATGTCTGTTGCTATTATGTCT
ACTATTCTTTCCCCTGCACTGTACCCCCCAATCCCCCCTTTTCTTTTAAAAGTTAACCGATACCGTCGAG
ATCCGTTCACTAATCGAATGGATCTGTCTCTGTCTCTCTCTCCACCTTCTTCTTCTATTCCTTCGGGCCT
GTCGGGTCCCCTCGGGGTTGGGAGGTGGGTCTGAAACGATAATGGTGAATATCCCTGCCTAACTCTATTC
ACTATAGAAAGTACAGCAAAAACTATTCTTAAACCTACCAAGCCTCCTACTATCATTATGAATAATTTTA
TATACCACAGCCAATTTGTTATGTTAAACCAATTCCACAAACTTGCCCATTTATCTAATTCCAATAATTC
TTGTTCATTCTTTTCTTGCTGGTTTTGCGATTCTTCAATTAAGGAGTGTATTAAGCTTGTGTAATTGTTA
ATTTCTCTGTCCCACTCCATCCAGGTCGTGTGATTCCAA
