>Addgene plasmid #64874 | pCDH-EF1-FHC | addgene partial sequence | sequence record 142503 | EF1a-R 5'-CACGGCGACTACTGCACTTA-3'
GTACACGACATCACTTTCCCAGTTTACCCCGCGCCACCTTCTCTAGGCACCCGTTCAATTGCCGACCCCT
CCCCCCAACTTCTCGGGGACTGTGGGCGATGTGCGCTCTGCCCACTGACGGGCACCGGAGCGATCGCAGA
TCCACTAGTATCGATAAAATTTTGAATTTTGTAATTTGTTTTTGTAATTCTTTAGTTTGTATGTCTGTTG
CTATTATGTCTACTATTCTTTCCCCTGCACTGTACCCCCCAATCCCCCCTTTTCTTTTAAAAGTTAACCG
ATACCGTCGAGATCCGTTCACTAATCGAATGGATCTGTCTCTGTCTCTCTCTCCACCTTCTTCTTCTATT
CCTTCGGGCCTGTCGGGTCCCCTCGGGGTTGGGAGGTGGGTCTGAAACGATAATGGTGAATATCCCTGCC
TAACTCTATTCACTATAGAAAGTACAGCAAAAACTATTCTTAAACCTACCAAGCCTCCTACTATCATTAT
GAATAATTTTATATACCACAGCCAATTTGTTATGTTAAACCAATTCCACAAACTTGCCCATTTATCTAAT
TCCAATAATTCTTGTTCATTCTTTTCTTGCTGGTTTTGCGATTCTTCAATTAAGGAGTGTATTAAGCTTG
TGTAATTGTTAATTTCTCTG
